Addgene plasmid #120798: pRRL Luciferase
Purpose: For production of lentivirus to express luciferase, primarily for in vivo bioluminescence tracking experiments.
Depositing lab: Paul Khavari. Depositing organization: Stanford University. Publication: The Functional Proximal Proteome of Oncogenic Ras Includes mTORC2. Kovalski JR, Bhaduri A, Zehnder AM, Neela PH, Che Y, Wozniak GG, Khavari PA. Mol Cell. 2019 Jan 4. pii: S1097-2765(18)31031-1. doi: 10.1016/j.molcel.2018.12.001. PubMed 30639242.
Backbone
  Vector backbone: pRRL
  Backbone size w/o insert (bp): 7000
  Total vector size (bp): 7200
  Vector type: Mammalian Expression, Lentiviral
Growth in bacteria
  Bacterial resistance: Ampicillin, 100 μg/mL
  Growth temperature: 37°C
  Growth strain: NEB Stable
  Copy number: Unknown
Gene/Insert
  Gene/Insert name: Luciferase
  Insert size (bp): 1653
  Promoter: hPGK
  Cloning method: Unknown
  Sequencing primers: 5′ GAAGCCGCACGTCTCACTAG; 3′ CAACTCCTCATAAAGAGACAGC
Terms and licenses: Academic/Nonprofit Terms; Industry Terms: Not Available to Industry
How to cite: pRRL Luciferase was a gift from Paul Khavari (Addgene plasmid # 120798 ; http://n2t.net/addgene:120798 ; RRID:Addgene_120798)
