[The description below was written by a language model from this plasmid's Addgene catalogue record and pLannotate feature annotations shown in this document.]
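Description:
pRRL Luciferase is a third-generation-style, self-inactivating HIV-1 lentiviral transfer plasmid built on the pRRL backbone and designed to deliver a firefly luciferase reporter into mammalian cells. It is propagated in E. coli through a high-copy ColE1/pUC-type origin and selected with ampicillin via the β-lactamase gene. An f1 origin, an SV40 origin, and remnants of cloning-vector sequence (lac promoter/operator, lacZα fragment, T3 and T7 promoters) are also annotated in the backbone. The catalogue lists a total size of about 7.2 kb, whereas the sequenced record covers 8,305 nt, so the catalogue figure appears to be an approximation.

The viral genome is transcribed in packaging cells from a chimeric RSV promoter fused to a truncated 5' LTR, which makes genomic RNA production independent of Tat. Downstream lie the HIV-1 Ψ packaging signal with a partial gag sequence, the Rev response element for Rev-dependent nuclear export of the unspliced RNA, and the cPPT/CTS, which improves nuclear import and transduction. The internal expression cassette uses the human PGK promoter, a moderate constitutive promoter, to drive the 1,653 bp enhanced luc+ firefly luciferase coding sequence. It is followed by a WPRE, which boosts transcript stability and expression. The 3' LTR carries the ΔU3 deletion, so the integrated provirus lacks LTR promoter activity, and an SV40 poly(A) signal sits beyond it. No mammalian selection marker or fluorescent reporter is annotated. According to the record, the plasmid is used to produce lentivirus that stably marks cells with luciferase, primarily for in vivo bioluminescence tracking experiments.
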