Features (pLannotate 1.2.2; 27 found; start..end, strand, type, name):
     48..181     +  rep_origin     RSF ori (fragment): Plasmids containing the RSF 1030 origin of replication can be propagated in E. coli cells that contain additional plasmids with compatible origins.
    183..275     +  CDS            lacI (fragment): lac repressor; lacI; The lac repressor binds to the lac operator to inhibit transcription in E. coli. This inhibition can be relieved by adding lactose or isopropyl-β-D-thiogalactopyranoside (IPTG).
    288..309     +  protein_bind   CAP binding site: CAP binding activates transcription in the presence of cAMP. E. coli catabolite activator protein
    324..354     +  promoter       lac promoter: promoter for the E. coli lac operon
    362..378     +  protein_bind   lac operator: The lac repressor binds to the lac operator to inhibit transcription in E. coli. This inhibition can be relieved by adding lactose or isopropyl-β-D-thiogalactopyranoside (IPTG). lac repressor encoded by lacI
    423..441     +  promoter       T3 promoter: promoter for bacteriophage T3 RNA polymerase
    469..695     +  promoter       RSV promoter: Rous sarcoma virus enhancer/promoter
    696..876     +  LTR            5' LTR (truncated): truncated 5' long terminal repeat (LTR) from HIV-1
    923..1048    +  misc_feature   HIV-1 Ψ: packaging signal of human immunodeficiency virus type 1
   1032..1395    +  CDS            HIV-1 gag (fragment): gag protein from human immunodeficiency virus 1; gag
   1541..1774    +  misc_feature   RRE: The Rev response element (RRE) of HIV-1 allows for Rev-dependent mRNA export from the nucleus to the cytoplasm.
   2151..2251    +  CDS            Rev (fragment): human immunodeficiency virus 1 (HIV-1) Rev protein; rev; enhances nuclear export of unspliced and incompletely spliced viral mRNAs
   2270..2387    +  misc_feature   cPPT/CTS: central polypurine tract and central termination sequence of HIV-1
   2407..2430    -  misc_feature   MCS (fragment): pBluescript multiple cloning site
   2433..2943    +  promoter       hPGK promoter: human phosphoglycerate kinase 1 promoter
   2958..4610    +  CDS            luciferase: firefly luciferase; luc+; enhanced luc+ version of the luciferase gene
   4617..5205    +  misc_feature   WPRE: woodchuck hepatitis virus posttranscriptional regulatory element
   5222..5290    +  CDS            nef (fragment): NEF_HV1Z2 - Experimental evidence at protein level: Swiss-Prot protein existence level 1. Extracellular Nef protein targets CD4(+) T-lymphocytes for apoptosis by interacting with CXCR4 surface receptors. From Human immunodeficiency virus type 1 group M subtype D (isolate Z2/CDC-Z34) (HIV-1).
   5292..5525    +  LTR            3' LTR (ΔU3): self-inactivating 3' long terminal repeat (LTR) from HIV-1
   5597..5718    +  polyA_signal   SV40 poly(A) signal: SV40 polyadenylation signal
   5758..5893    +  rep_origin     SV40 ori: SV40 origin of replication
   5914..5932    -  promoter       T7 promoter: promoter for bacteriophage T7 RNA polymerase
   5940..6095    +  CDS            lacZα (fragment): LacZα fragment of β-galactosidase; lacZ fragment
   6100..6528    +  rep_origin     f1 ori (sequence partly withheld): f1 bacteriophage origin of replication; arrow indicates direction of (+) strand synthesis
   6581..6685    +  promoter       AmpR promoter: bla
   6686..7546    +  CDS            AmpR: β-lactamase; bla; confers resistance to ampicillin, carbenicillin, and related antibiotics
   7717..8305    +  rep_origin     ori: high-copy-number ColE1/pMB1/pBR322/pUC origin of replication
>Addgene plasmid #120798 | pRRL Luciferase | addgene full sequence | sequence record 234182 | Addgene NGS Result
AACGCCAGCAACGCGGCCTTTTTACGGTTCCTGGCCTTTTGCTGGCCTTTTGCTCACATGTTCTTTCCTG
CGTTATCCCCTGATTCTGTGGATAACCGTATTACCGCCTTTGAGTGAGCTGATACCGCTCGCCGCAGCCG
AACGACCGAGCGCAGCGAGTCAGTGAGCGAGGAAGCGGAAGAGCGCCCAATACGCAAACCGCCTCTCCCC
GCGCGTTGGCCGATTCATTAATGCAGCTGGCACGACAGGTTTCCCGACTGGAAAGCGGGCAGTGAGCGCA
ACGCAATTAATGTGAGTTAGCTCACTCATTAGGCACCCCAGGCTTTACACTTTATGCTTCCGGCTCGTAT
GTTGTGTGGAATTGTGAGCGGATAACAATTTCACACAGGAAACAGCTATGACCATGATTACGCCAAGCGC
GCAATTAACCCTCACTAAAGGGAACAAAAGCTGGAGCTGCAAGCTTAATGTAGTCTTATGCAATACTCTT
GTAGTCTTGCAACATGGTAACGATGAGTTAGCAACATGCCTTACAAGGAGAGAAAAAGCACCGTGCATGC
CGATTGGTGGAAGTAAGGTGGTACGATCGTGCCTTATTAGGAAGGCAACAGACGGGTCTGACATGGATTG
GACGAACCACTGAATTGCCGCATTGCAGAGATATTGTATTTAAGTGCCTAGCTCGATACATAAACGGGTC
TCTCTGGTTAGACCAGATCTGAGCCTGGGAGCTCTCTGGCTAACTAGGGAACCCACTGCTTAAGCCTCAA
TAAAGCTTGCCTTGAGTGCTTCAAGTAGTGTGTGCCCGTCTGTTGTGTGACTCTGGTAACTAGAGATCCC
TCAGACCCTTTTAGTCAGTGTGGAAAATCTCTAGCAGTGGCGCCCGAACAGGGACTTGAAAGCGAAAGGG
AAACCAGAGGAGCTCTCTCGACGCAGGACTCGGCTTGCTGAAGCGCGCACGGCAAGAGGCGAGGGGCGGC
GACTGGTGAGTACGCCAAAAATTTTGACTAGCGGAGGCTAGAAGGAGAGAGATGGGTGCGAGAGCGTCAG
TATTAAGCGGGGGAGAATTAGATCGCGATGGGAAAAAATTCGGTTAAGGCCAGGGGGAAAGAAAAAATAT
AAATTAAAACATATAGTATGGGCAAGCAGGGAGCTAGAACGATTCGCAGTTAATCCTGGCCTGTTAGAAA
CATCAGAAGGCTGTAGACAAATACTGGGACAGCTACAACCATCCCTTCAGACAGGATCAGAAGAACTTAG
ATCATTATATAATACAGTAGCAACCCTCTATTGTGTGCATCAAAGGATAGAGATAAAAGACACCAAGGAA
GCTTTAGACAAGATAGAGGAAGAGCAAAACAAAAGTAAGACCACCGCACAGCAAGCGGCCGCTGATCTTC
AGACCTGGAGGAGGAGATATGAGGGACAATTGGAGAAGTGAATTATATAAATATAAAGTAGTAAAAATTG
AACCATTAGGAGTAGCACCCACCAAGGCAAAGAGAAGAGTGGTGCAGAGAGAAAAAAGAGCAGTGGGAAT
AGGAGCTTTGTTCCTTGGGTTCTTGGGAGCAGCAGGAAGCACTATGGGCGCAGCGTCAATGACGCTGACG
GTACAGGCCAGACAATTATTGTCTGGTATAGTGCAGCAGCAGAACAATTTGCTGAGGGCTATTGAGGCGC
AACAGCATCTGTTGCAACTCACAGTCTGGGGCATCAAGCAGCTCCAGGCAAGAATCCTGGCTGTGGAAAG
ATACCTAAAGGATCAACAGCTCCTGGGGATTTGGGGTTGCTCTGGAAAACTCATTTGCACCACTGCTGTG
CCTTGGAATGCTAGTTGGAGTAATAAATCTCTGGAACAGATTTGGAATCACACGACCTGGATGGAGTGGG
ACAGAGAAATTAACAATTACACAAGCTTAATACACTCCTTAATTGAAGAATCGCAAAACCAGCAAGAAAA
GAATGAACAAGAATTATTGGAATTAGATAAATGGGCAAGTTTGTGGAATTGGTTTAACATAACAAATTGG
CTGTGGTATATAAAATTATTCATAATGATAGTAGGAGGCTTGGTAGGTTTAAGAATAGTTTTTGCTGTAC
TTTCTATAGTGAATAGAGTTAGGCAGGGATATTCACCATTATCGTTTCAGACCCACCTCCCAACCCCGAG
GGGACCCGACAGGCCCGAAGGAATAGAAGAAGAAGGTGGAGAGAGAGACAGAGACAGATCCATTCGATTA
GTGAACGGATCTCGACGGTATCGGTTAACTTTTAAAAGAAAAGGGGGGATTGGGGGGTACAGTGCAGGGG
AAAGAATAGTAGACATAATAGCAACAGACATACAAACTAAAGAATTACAAAAACAAATTACAAAAATTCA
AAATTTTATCGATCACGAGACTAGCCTCGAGAAGCTTGATATCGAATTCCACGGGGTTGGGGTTGCGCCT
TTTCCAAGGCAGCCCTGGGTTTGCGCAGGGACGCGGCTGCTCTGGGCGTGGTTCCGGGAAACGCAGCGGC
GCCGACCCTGGGTCTCGCACATTCTTCACGTCCGTTCGCAGCGTCACCCGGATCTTCGCCGCTACCCTTG
TGGGCCCCCCGGCGACGCTTCCTGCTCCGCCCCTAAGTCGGGAAGGTTCCTTGCGGTTCGCGGCGTGCCG
GACGTGACAAACGGAAGCCGCACGTCTCACTAGTACCCTCGCAGACGGACAGCGCCAGGGAGCAATGGCA
GCGCGCCGACCGCGATGGGCTGTGGCCAATAGCGGCTGCTCAGCAGGGCGCGCCGAGAGCAGCGGCCGGG
AAGGGGCGGTGCGGGAGGCGGGGTGTGGGGCGGTAGTGTGGGCCCTGTTCCTGCCCGCGCGGTGTTCCGC
ATTCTGCAAGCCTCCGGAGCGCACGTCGGCAGTCGGCTCCCTCGTTGACCGAATCACCGACCTCTCTCCC
CAGGGGGATCCGCCACCATGGAAGACGCCAAAAACATAAAGAAAGGCCCGGCGCCATTCTATCCGCTGGA
AGATGGAACCGCTGGAGAGCAACTGCATAAGGCTATGAAGAGATACGCCCTGGTTCCTGGAACAATTGCT
TTTACAGATGCACATATCGAGGTGGACATCACTTACGCTGAGTACTTCGAAATGTCCGTTCGGTTGGCAG
AAGCTATGAAACGATATGGGCTGAATACAAATCACAGAATCGTCGTATGCAGTGAAAACTCTCTTCAATT
CTTTATGCCGGTGTTGGGCGCGTTATTTATCGGAGTTGCAGTTGCGCCCGCGAACGACATTTATAATGAA
CGTGAATTGCTCAACAGTATGGGCATTTCGCAGCCTACCGTGGTGTTCGTTTCCAAAAAGGGGTTGCAAA
AAATTTTGAACGTGCAAAAAAAGCTCCCAATCATCCAAAAAATTATTATCATGGATTCTAAAACGGATTA
CCAGGGATTTCAGTCGATGTACACGTTCGTCACATCTCATCTACCTCCCGGTTTTAATGAATACGATTTT
GTGCCAGAGTCCTTCGATAGGGACAAGACAATTGCACTGATCATGAACTCCTCTGGATCTACTGGTCTGC
CTAAAGGTGTCGCTCTGCCTCATAGAACTGCCTGCGTGAGATTCTCGCATGCCAGAGATCCTATTTTTGG
CAATCAAATCATTCCGGATACTGCGATTTTAAGTGTTGTTCCATTCCATCACGGTTTTGGAATGTTTACT
ACACTCGGATATTTGATATGTGGATTTCGAGTCGTCTTAATGTATAGATTTGAAGAAGAGCTGTTTCTGA
GGAGCCTTCAGGATTACAAGATTCAAAGTGCGCTGCTGGTGCCAACCCTATTCTCCTTCTTCGCCAAAAG
CACTCTGATTGACAAATACGATTTATCTAATTTACACGAAATTGCTTCTGGTGGCGCTCCCCTCTCTAAG
GAAGTCGGGGAAGCGGTTGCCAAGAGGTTCCATCTGCCAGGTATCAGGCAAGGATATGGGCTCACTGAGA
CTACATCAGCTATTCTGATTACACCCGAGGGGGATGATAAACCGGGCGCGGTCGGTAAAGTTGTTCCATT
TTTTGAAGCGAAGGTTGTGGATCTGGATACCGGGAAAACGCTGGGCGTTAATCAAAGAGGCGAACTGTGT
GTGAGAGGTCCTATGATTATGTCCGGTTATGTAAACAATCCGGAAGCGACCAACGCCTTGATTGACAAGG
ATGGATGGCTACATTCTGGAGACATAGCTTACTGGGACGAAGACGAACACTTCTTCATCGTTGACCGCCT
GAAGTCTCTGATTAAGTACAAAGGCTATCAGGTGGCTCCCGCTGAATTGGAATCCATCTTGCTCCAACAC
CCCAACATCTTCGACGCAGGTGTCGCAGGTCTTCCCGACGATGACGCCGGTGAACTTCCCGCCGCCGTTG
TTGTTTTGGAGCACGGAAAGACGATGACGGAAAAAGAGATCGTGGATTACGTCGCCAGTCAAGTAACAAC
CGCGAAAAAGTTGCGCGGAGGAGTTGTGTTTGTGGACGAAGTACCGAAAGGTCTTACCGGAAAACTCGAC
GCAAGAAAAATCAGAGAGATCCTCATAAAGGCCAAGAAGGGCGGAAAGATCGCCGTGTAAGTCGACAATC
AACCTCTGGATTACAAAATTTGTGAAAGATTGACTGGTATTCTTAACTATGTTGCTCCTTTTACGCTATG
TGGATACGCTGCTTTAATGCCTTTGTATCATGCTATTGCTTCCCGTATGGCTTTCATTTTCTCCTCCTTG
TATAAATCCTGGTTGCTGTCTCTTTATGAGGAGTTGTGGCCCGTTGTCAGGCAACGTGGCGTGGTGTGCA
CTGTGTTTGCTGACGCAACCCCCACTGGTTGGGGCATTGCCACCACCTGTCAGCTCCTTTCCGGGACTTT
CGCTTTCCCCCTCCCTATTGCCACGGCGGAACTCATCGCCGCCTGCCTTGCCCGCTGCTGGACAGGGGCT
CGGCTGTTGGGCACTGACAATTCCGTGGTGTTGTCGGGGAAGCTGACGTCCTTTCCATGGCTGCTCGCCT
GTGTTGCCACCTGGATTCTGCGCGGGACGTCCTTCTGCTACGTCCCTTCGGCCCTCAATCCAGCGGACCT
TCCTTCCCGCGGCCTGCTGCCGGCTCTGCGGCCTCTTCCGCGTCTTCGCCTTCGCCCTCAGACGAGTCGG
ATCTCCCTTTGGGCCGCCTCCCCGCCTGGAATTCGAGCTCGGTACCTTTAAGACCAATGACTTACAAGGC
AGCTGTAGATCTTAGCCACTTTTTAAAAGAAAAGGGGGGACTGGAAGGGCTAATTCACTCCCAACGAAGA
CAAGATCTGCTTTTTGCTTGTACTGGGTCTCTCTGGTTAGACCAGATCTGAGCCTGGGAGCTCTCTGGCT
AACTAGGGAACCCACTGCTTAAGCCTCAATAAAGCTTGCCTTGAGTGCTTCAAGTAGTGTGTGCCCGTCT
GTTGTGTGACTCTGGTAACTAGAGATCCCTCAGACCCTTTTAGTCAGTGTGGAAAATCTCTAGCAGTAGT
AGTTCATGTCATCTTATTATTCAGTATTTATAACTTGCAAAGAAATGAATATCAGAGAGTGAGAGGAACT
TGTTTATTGCAGCTTATAATGGTTACAAATAAAGCAATAGCATCACAAATTTCACAAATAAAGCATTTTT
TTCACTGCATTCTAGTTGTGGTTTGTCCAAACTCATCAATGTATCTTATCATGTCTGGCTCTAGCTATCC
CGCCCCTAACTCCGCCCATCCCGCCCCTAACTCCGCCCAGTTCCGCCCATTCTCCGCCCCATGGCTGACT
AATTTTTTTTATTTATGCAGAGGCCGAGGCCGCCTCGGCCTCTGAGCTATTCCAGAAGTAGTGAGGAGGC
TTTTTTGGAGGCCTAGGGACGTACCCAATTCGCCCTATAGTGAGTCGTATTACGCGCGCTCACTGGCCGT
CGTTTTACAACGTCGTGACTGGGAAAACCCTGGCGTTACCCAACTTAATCGCCTTGCAGCACATCCCCCT
TTCGCCAGCTGGCGTAATAGCGAAGAGGCCCGCACCGATCGCCCTTCCCAACAGTTGCGCAGCCTGAATG
GCGAATGGG
[124 nt withheld, positions 6100-6223]
C
[91 nt withheld, positions 6225-6315]
A
[49 nt withheld, positions 6317-6365]
CCTTTGACGTTGGAGTCCACGTTCTTT
[37 nt withheld, positions 6393-6429]
ACCCTATCTCGGTCTATTCTTTTGATTTATAAGGGATTTTGCCGATTTCGGCCTATTGGTTAAAAAATGA
GCTGATTTAACAAAAATTTAACGCGAATTTTAACAAAATATTAACGCTTACAATTTAGGTGGCACTTTTC
GGGGAAATGTGCGCGGAACCCCTATTTGTTTATTTTTCTAAATACATTCAAATATGTATCCGCTCATGAG
ACAATAACCCTGATAAATGCTTCAATAATATTGAAAAAGGAAGAGTATGAGTATTCAACATTTCCGTGTC
GCCCTTATTCCCTTTTTTGCGGCATTTTGCCTTCCTGTTTTTGCTCACCCAGAAACGCTGGTGAAAGTAA
AAGATGCTGAAGATCAGTTGGGTGCACGAGTGGGTTACATCGAACTGGATCTCAACAGCGGTAAGATCCT
TGAGAGTTTTCGCCCCGAAGAACGTTTTCCAATGATGAGCACTTTTAAAGTTCTGCTATGTGGCGCGGTA
TTATCCCGTATTGACGCCGGGCAAGAGCAACTCGGTCGCCGCATACACTATTCTCAGAATGACTTGGTTG
AGTACTCACCAGTCACAGAAAAGCATCTTACGGATGGCATGACAGTAAGAGAATTATGCAGTGCTGCCAT
AACCATGAGTGATAACACTGCGGCCAACTTACTTCTGACAACGATCGGAGGACCGAAGGAGCTAACCGCT
TTTTTGCACAACATGGGGGATCATGTAACTCGCCTTGATCGTTGGGAACCGGAGCTGAATGAAGCCATAC
CAAACGACGAGCGTGACACCACGATGCCTGTAGCAATGGCAACAACGTTGCGCAAACTATTAACTGGCGA
ACTACTTACTCTAGCTTCCCGGCAACAATTAATAGACTGGATGGAGGCGGATAAAGTTGCAGGACCACTT
CTGCGCTCGGCCCTTCCGGCTGGCTGGTTTATTGCTGATAAATCTGGAGCCGGTGAGCGTGGGTCTCGCG
GTATCATTGCAGCACTGGGGCCAGATGGTAAGCCCTCCCGTATCGTAGTTATCTACACGACGGGGAGTCA
GGCAACTATGGATGAACGAAATAGACAGATCGCTGAGATAGGTGCCTCACTGATTAAGCATTGGTAACTG
TCAGACCAAGTTTACTCATATATACTTTAGATTGATTTAAAACTTCATTTTTAATTTAAAAGGATCTAGG
TGAAGATCCTTTTTGATAATCTCATGACCAAAATCCCTTAACGTGAGTTTTCGTTCCACTGAGCGTCAGA
CCCCGTAGAAAAGATCAAAGGATCTTCTTGAGATCCTTTTTTTCTGCGCGTAATCTGCTGCTTGCAAACA
AAAAAACCACCGCTACCAGCGGTGGTTTGTTTGCCGGATCAAGAGCTACCAACTCTTTTTCCGAAGGTAA
CTGGCTTCAGCAGAGCGCAGATACCAAATACTGTTCTTCTAGTGTAGCCGTAGTTAGGCCACCACTTCAA
GAACTCTGTAGCACCGCCTACATACCTCGCTCTGCTAATCCTGTTACCAGTGGCTGCTGCCAGTGGCGAT
AAGTCGTGTCTTACCGGGTTGGACTCAAGACGATAGTTACCGGATAAGGCGCAGCGGTCGGGCTGAACGG
GGGGTTCGTGCACACAGCCCAGCTTGGAGCGAACGACCTACACCGAACTGAGATACCTACAGCGTGAGCT
ATGAGAAAGCGCCACGCTTCCCGAAGGGAGAAAGGCGGACAGGTATCCGGTAAGCGGCAGGGTCGGAACA
GGAGAGCGCACGAGGGAGCTTCCAGGGGGAAACGCCTGGTATCTTTATAGTCCTGTCGGGTTTCGCCACC
TCTGACTTGAGCGTCGATTTTTGTGATGCTCGTCAGGGGGGCGGAGCCTATGGAAA
