>Addgene plasmid #120798 | pRRL Luciferase | depositor partial sequence | sequence record 229523 | hPGK Forward
GGCCAATAGCGGCTGCTCAGCAGGGCGCGCCGAGAGCAGCGGCCGGGAAGGGGCGGTGCGGGAGGCGGGG
TGTGGGGCGGTAGTGTGGGCCCTGTTCCTGCCCGCGCGGTGTTCCGCATTCTGCAAGCCTCCGGAGCGCA
CGTCGGCAGTCGGCTCCCTCGTTGACCGAATCACCGACCTCTCTCCCCAGGGGGATCCGCCACCATGGAA
GACGCCAAAAACATAAAGAAAGGCCCGGCGCCATTCTATCCGCTGGAAGATGGAACCGCTGGAGAGCAAC
TGCATAAGGCTATGAAGAGATACGCCCTGGTTCCTGGAACAATTGCTTTTACAGATGCACATATCGAGGT
GGACATCACTTACGCTGAGTACTTCGAAATGTCCGTTCGGTTGGCAGAAGCTATGAAACGATATGGGCTG
AATACAAATCACAGAATCGTCGTATGCAGTGAAAACTCTCTTCAATTCTTTATGCCGGTGTTGGGCGCGT
TATTTATCGGAGTTGCAGTTGCGCCCGCGAACGACATTTATAATGAACGTGAATTGCTCAACAGTATGGG
CATTTCGCAGCCTACCGTGGTGTTCGTTTCCAAAAAGGGGTTGCAAAAAATTTTGAACGTGCAAAAAAAG
CTCCCAATCATCCAAAAAATTATTATCATGGATTCTAAAACGGATTACCAGGGATTTCAGTCGATGTACA
CGTTCGTCACATCTCATCTACCTCCCGGTTTTAATGAATACGATTTTGTGCCAGAGTCCTTCGATAGGGA
CAAGACAATTGCACTGATCATGAACTCCTCTGGATCTACTGGTCTGCCTAAAGGTGTCGCTCTGCCTCAT
A
