>Addgene plasmid #120798 | pRRL Luciferase | depositor partial sequence | sequence record 229524 | WPRE Reverse
CAAATACGATTTATCTAATTTACACGAAATTGCTTCTGGTGGCGCTCCCCTCTCTAAGGAAGTCGGGGAA
GCGGTTGCCAAGAGGTTCCATCTGCCAGGTATCAGGCAAGGATATGGGCTCACTGAGACTACATCAGCTA
TTCTGATTACACCCGAGGGGGATGATAAACCGGGCGCGGTCGGTAAAGTTGTTCCATTTTTTGAAGCGAA
GGTTGTGGATCTGGATACCGGGAAAACGCTGGGCGTTAATCAAAGAGGCGAACTGTGTGTGAGAGGTCCT
ATGATTATGTCCGGTTATGTAAACAATCCGGAAGCGACCAACGCCTTGATTGACAAGGATGGATGGCTAC
ATTCTGGAGACATAGCTTACTGGGACGAAGACGAACACTTCTTCATCGTTGACCGCCTGAAGTCTCTGAT
TAAGTACAAAGGCTATCAGGTGGCTCCCGCTGAATTGGAATCCATCTTGCTCCAACACCCCAACATCTTC
GACGCAGGTGTCGCAGGTCTTCCCGACGATGACGCCGGTGAACTTCCCGCCGCCGTTGTTGTTTTGGAGC
ACGGAAAGACGATGACGGAAAAAGAGATCGTGGATTACGTCGCCAGTCAAGTAACAACCGCGAAAAAGTT
GCGCGGAGGAGTTGTGTTTGTGGACGAAGTACCGAAAGGTCTTACCGGAAAACTCGACGCAAGAAAAATC
AGAGAGATCCTCATAAAGGCCAAGAAGGGCGGAAAGATCGCCGTGTAAGTCGACAATCAACCTCTGGATT
ACAAAATTTGTGAAAGATTGACTGGTATTCTTAACTATGTTGCTCCTTTTACGCTATGTGGATACGCTGC
TTTAATGCCTTTGTATCATGCTATTGCTTCCCGT
